Addgene plasmid #177036: pUAP12008
Purpose: Level 0 promoter and 5'UTR part for MoClo assembly, GGAG-CCAT
Depositing lab: Nicola Patron. Depositing organization: Earlham Institute. Publication: Reconstitution of monoterpene indole alkaloid biosynthesis in genome engineered Nicotiana benthamiana. Dudley QM, Jo S, Guerrero DAS, Chhetry M, Smedley MA, Harwood WA, Sherden NH, O'Connor SE, Caputi L, Patron NJ. Commun Biol. 2022 Sep 10;5(1):949. doi: 10.1038/s42003-022-03904-w. PubMed 36088516.
Backbone
  Vector backbone: unknown
  Vector type: Synthetic Biology
Growth in bacteria
  Bacterial resistance: Chloramphenicol, 25 μg/mL
  Growth temperature: 37°C
  Growth strain: DH5alpha
  Copy number: High Copy
Gene/Insert
  Gene/Insert name: Cauliflower Mosaic Virus (CaMV) 35S promoter and Tobacco Mosaic Virus (TMV) omega 5' UTR
  Species: Cauliflower Mosaic Virus (CaMV) 35S and Tobacco Mosaic Virus (TMV)
  Cloning method: Restriction Enzyme; 5′ cloning site Unknown (unknown if destroyed); 3′ cloning site Unknown (unknown if destroyed)
  Sequencing primers: 5′ GGCGTATCACGAGGCAGAATTTC; 3′ CCTGCATAACGCGAAGTAATC
Terms and licenses: Academic/Nonprofit Terms; Industry Terms: Not Available to Industry
Depositor comments: the CDS sequence has been domesticated (all endogenous BpiI, BsaI, BsmBI and SapI recognition sites removed) and are flanked by an inverted pair of BsaI recognition sites that produce overhangs compatible with the phytobrick assembly standard
How to cite: pUAP12008 was a gift from Nicola Patron (Addgene plasmid # 177036 ; http://n2t.net/addgene:177036 ; RRID:Addgene_177036)
