[The description below was written by a language model from this plasmid's Addgene catalogue record and pLannotate feature annotations shown in this document.]
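Description:
pUAP12008 is a Level 0 standard part plasmid for MoClo/Golden Gate assembly. It carries a combined promoter and 5' UTR module intended for building plant expression cassettes. The catalogue lists the backbone as unknown, but the 3,485 nt sequence record shows a compact bacterial cloning vector. It has a high-copy ColE1/pUC-type origin and a chloramphenicol acetyltransferase gene driven by its own cat promoter and followed by the lambda t0 terminator. Selection in E. coli is therefore by chloramphenicol. Bacterial transcription terminators, including a his operon terminator, sit on either side of the insert and presumably insulate it from read-through transcription.

The payload is the cauliflower mosaic virus 35S promoter fused to the tobacco mosaic virus omega leader. The 35S promoter is a strong constitutive promoter widely used in plants, and omega is a 5' UTR that acts as a translational enhancer. The annotation also finds an upstream fragment matching the CaMV inclusion body/transactivator protein coding region. This most likely reflects a long version of the 35S promoter that extends into adjacent viral sequence, not an intended expressed gene. According to the depositor, the part has been domesticated by removing internal BpiI, BsaI, BsmBI and SapI sites. It is flanked by an inverted pair of BsaI sites that release it with GGAG and CCAT overhangs, following the Phytobrick standard. Digestion with BsaI lets the part ligate in a defined order upstream of a coding sequence or N-terminal tag part and a terminator, giving a Level 1 transcription unit. The associated work used such parts to reconstitute a biosynthetic pathway in Nicotiana benthamiana.
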