Features (pLannotate 1.2.2; 10 found; start..end, strand, type, name):
     72..115     -  terminator     bacterial terminator: putative bacterial transcription terminator
    134..940     +  CDS            IBMP_CAMVB (fragment): Experimental evidence at protein level: Swiss-Prot protein existence level 1. Enhances the ribosomal termination-reinitiation event leading to the translation of major open reading frames on the polycistronic viral RNAs. From Cauliflower mosaic virus (strain Bari 1) (CaMV).
   1124..1469    +  promoter       CaMV 35S promoter: strong constitutive promoter from cauliflower mosaic virus
   1421..1467    +  promoter       minimal CaMV 35S promoter: minimal 35S promoter from cauliflower mosaic virus
   1498..1551    +  misc_feature   TMV Ω: translational enhancer from the tobacco mosaic virus 5'-leader sequence (Gallie et al., 1988)
   1576..1633    +  terminator     his operon terminator: This putative transcriptin terminator from the E. coli his operon has a 2-bp deletion introduced during synthesis. Its efficiency has not been determined.
   1828..2416    -  rep_origin     ori: high-copy-number ColE1/pMB1/pBR322/pUC origin of replication
   2599..2693    -  terminator     lambda t0 terminator: transcription terminator from phage lambda
   2717..3373    -  CDS            cat: CAT_ECOLX - Experimental evidence at protein level: Swiss-Prot protein existence level 1. This enzyme is an effector of chloramphenicol resistance in bacteria. From Escherichia coli. This protein is used as a marker in many commonly used cloning vectors, such as pACYC184.
   3374..3471    -  promoter       cat promoter: promoter of the E. coli cat gene encoding chloramphenicol acetyltransferase
>Addgene plasmid #177036 | pUAP12008 | addgene full sequence | sequence record 349003 | Addgene NGS Result
GCCACCTGACGTCTAAGAAACCATTATTATCATGACATTAACCTATAAAAATAGGCGTATCACGAGGCAG
AATTTCAGATAAAAAAAATCCTTAGCTTTCGCTAAGGATGATTTCTGGAATTCGGTCTCAGGAGGAATTC
CAATCCCACAAAAATCTGAGCTTAACAGCACAGTTGCTCCTCTCAGAGCAGAATCGGGTATTCAACACCC
TCATATCAACTACTACGTTGTGTATAACGGTCCACATGCCGGTATATACGATGACTGGGGTTGTACAAAG
GCGGCAACAAACGGCGTTCCCGGAGTTGCACACAAGAAATTTGCCACTATTACAGAGGCAAGAGCAGCAG
CTGACGCGTACACAACAAGTCAGCAAACAGACAGGTTGAACTTCATCCCCAAAGGAGAAGCTCAACTCAA
GCCCAAGAGCTTTGCTAAGGCCCTAACAAGCCCACCAAAGCAAAAAGCCCACTGGCTCACGCTAGGAACC
AAAAGGCCCAGCAGTGATCCAGCCCCAAAAGAGATCTCCTTTGCCCCGGAGATTACAATGGACGATTTCC
TCTATCTTTACGATCTAGGAAGGAAGTTCGAAGGTGAAGGTGACGACACTATGTTCACCACTGATAATGA
GAAGGTTAGCCTCTTCAATTTCAGAAAGAATGCTGACCCACAGATGGTTAGAGAGGCCTACGCAGCAAGT
CTCATCAAGACGATCTACCCGAGTAACAATCTCCAGGAGATCAAATACCTTCCCAAGAAGGTTAAAGATG
CAGTCAAAAGATTCAGGACTAATTGCATCAAGAACACAGAGAAAGACATATTTCTCAAGATCAGAAGTAC
TATTCCAGTATGGACGATTCAAGGCTTGCTTCATAAACCAAGGCAAGTAATAGAGATTGGAGTCTCTAAA
AAGGTAGTTCCTACTGAATCTAAGGCCATGCATGGAGTCTAAGATTCAAATCGAGGATCTAACAGAACTC
GCCGTCAAGACTGGCGAACAGTTCATACAGAGTCTTTTACGACTCAATGACAAGAAGAAAATCTTCGTCA
ACATGGTGGAGCACGACACTCTGGTCTACTCCAAAAATGTCAAAGATACAGTCTCAGAAGATCAAAGGGC
TATTGAGACTTTTCAACAAAGGATAATTTCGGGAAACCTCCTCGGATTCCATTGCCCAGCTATCTGTCAC
TTCATCGAAAGGACAGTAGAAAAGGAAGGTGGCTCCTACAAATGCCATCATTGCGATAAAGGAAAGGCTA
TCATTCAAGATCTCTCTGCCGACAGTGGTCCCAAAGATGGACCCCCACCCACGAGGAGCATCGTGGAAAA
AGAAGAGGTTCCAACCACGTCTACAAAGCAAGTGGATTGATGTGACATCTCCACTGACGTAAGGGATGAC
GCACAATCCCACTATCCTTCGCAAGACCCTTCCTCTATATAAGGAAGTTCATTTCATTTGGAGAGGACAC
GCTCGAGTATAAGAGCTCATTTTTACAACAATTACCAACAACAACAAACAACAAACAACATTACAATTAC
ATTTACAATTATCGATACCCATCGAGACCCTGCAGTCCGGCAAAAAAGGGCAAGGTGTCACCACCCTGCC
CTTTTTCTTTAAAACCGAAAAGATTACTTCGCGTTATGCAGGCTTCCTCGCTCACTGACTCGCTGCGCTC
GGTCGTTCGGCTGCGGCGAGCGGTATCAGCTCACTCAAAGGCGGTAATACGGTTATCCACAGAATCAGGG
GATAACGCAGGAAAGAACATGTGAGCAAAAGGCCAGCAAAAGGCCAGGAACCGTAAAAAGGCCGCGTTGC
TGGCGTTTTTCCACAGGCTCCGCCCCCCTGACGAGCATCACAAAAATCGACGCTCAAGTCAGAGGTGGCG
AAACCCGACAGGACTATAAAGATACCAGGCGTTTCCCCCTGGAAGCTCCCTCGTGCGCTCTCCTGTTCCG
ACCCTGCCGCTTACCGGATACCTGTCCGCCTTTCTCCCTTCGGGAAGCGTGGCGCTTTCTCATAGCTCAC
GCTGTAGGTATCTCAGTTCGGTGTAGGTCGTTCGCTCCAAGCTGGGCTGTGTGCACGAACCCCCCGTTCA
GCCCGACCGCTGCGCCTTATCCGGTAACTATCGTCTTGAGTCCAACCCGGTAAGACACGACTTATCGCCA
CTGGCAGCAGCCACTGGTAACAGGATTAGCAGAGCGAGGTATGTAGGCGGTGCTACAGAGTTCTTGAAGT
GGTGGCCTAACTACGGCTACACTAGAAGAACAGTATTTGGTATCTGCGCTCTGCTGAAGCCAGTTACCTT
CGGAAAAAGAGTTGGTAGCTCTTGATCCGGCAAACAAACCACCGCTGGTAGCGGTGGTTTTTTTGTTTGC
AAGCAGCAGATTACGCGCAGAAAAAAAGGATCTCAAGAAGATCCTTTGATCTTTTCTACGGGGTCTGACG
CTCAGTGGAACGAAAACTCACGTTAAGGGATTTTGGTCATGAGATTATCAAAAAGGATCTTCACCTAGAT
CCTTTTAAATTAAAAATGAAGTTTTAAATCAATCTAAAGTATATATGAGTAAACTTGGTCTGACAGCTCG
AGGCTTGGATTCTCACCAATAAAAAACGCCCGGCGGCAACCGAGCGTTCTGAACAAATCCAGATGGAGTT
CTGAGGTCATTACTGGATCTATCAACAGGAGTCCAAGCGAGCTCGATATCAAATTACGCCCCGCCCTGCC
ACTCATCGCAGTACTGTTGTAATTCATTAAGCATTCTGCCGACATGGAAGCCATCACAAACGGCATGATG
AACCTGAATCGCCAGCGGCATCAGCACCTTGTCGCCTTGCGTATAATATTTGCCCATGGTGAAAACGGGG
GCGAAGAAGTTGTCCATATTGGCCACGTTTAAATCAAAACTGGTGAAACTCACCCAGGGATTGGCTGAGA
CGAAAAACATATTCTCAATAAACCCTTTAGGGAAATAGGCCAGGTTTTCACCGTAACACGCCACATCTTG
CGAATATATGTGTAGAAACTGCCGGAAATCGTCGTGGTATTCACTCCAGAGCGATGAAAACGTTTCAGTT
TGCTCATGGAAAACGGTGTAACAAGGGTGAACACTATCCCATATCACCAGCTCACCGTCTTTCATTGCCA
TACGAAATTCCGGATGAGCATTCATCAGGCGGGCAAGAATGTGAATAAAGGCCGGATAAAACTTGTGCTT
ATTTTTCTTTACGGTCTTTAAAAAGGCCGTAATATCCAGCTGAACGGTCTGGTTATAGGTACATTGAGCA
ACTGACTGAAATGCCTCAAAATGTTCTTTACGATGCCATTGGGATATATCAACGGTGGTATATCCAGTGA
TTTTTTTCTCCATTTTAGCTTCCTTAGCTCCTGAAAATCTCGATAACTCAAAAAATACGCCCGGTAGTGA
TCTTATTTCATTATGGTGAAAGTTGGAACCTCTTACGTGCCCGATCAACTCGAGT
